>Addgene plasmid #54208 | mEmerald-Nup35-N-14 | depositor partial sequence | sequence record 84353 | insert sequence
ACATGCTAGTGACCGTCAGATCCGCTAGCGCTACCGGACTCAGATCTCGAGACCGCCATGGCAGCCTTTG
CAGTGGAACCTCAGGGGCCCGCGTTAGGATCTGAACCAATGATGCTGGGTTCACCCACATCTCCAAAGCC
AGGAGTTAATGCCCAGTTCTTACCTGGATTTTTAATGGGGGATTTGCCAGCTCCGGTGACTCCACAACCT
CGATCAATTAGTGGCCCTTCAGTAGGAGTAATGGAAATGAGATCACCTTTACTTGCAGGTGGGTCACCAC
CACAACCAGTTGTACCAGCTCATAAAGATAAAAGTGGCGCTCCACCAGTTAGAAGTATATATGATGACAT
TTCTAGCCCAGGACTTGGATCAACACCTTTAACTTCAAGAAGACAGCCAAACATTTCAGTAATGCAGAGT
CCTCTTGTTGGAGTTACATCTACTCCTGGAACAGGGCAAAGTATGTTTAGTCCAGCAAGTATCGGTCAGC
CACGAAAGACGACATTATCTCCTGCCCAGTTGGATCCTTTTTATACTCAAGGAGATTCTTTGACTTCAGA
AGATCACCTCGATGACTCTTGGGTGACTGTATTTGGGTTTCCTCAAGCATCTGCTTCCTACATATTACTA
CAATTTGCACAGTATGGGAATATCTTAAAACATGTGATGTCTAATACAGGAAATTGGATGCATATTCGTT
ATCAATCTAAACTGCAGGCTCGGAAAGCCTTAAGCAAAGATGGGAGGATTTTTGGAGAATCCATCATGAT
TGGTGTAAAACCATGTATTGACAAAAGTGTTATGGAAAGCAGTGACAGATGTGCTTTATCATCTCCATCT
TTAGCCTTTACACCACCAATCAAAACTCTAGGTACACCAACACAACCTGGAAGTACTCCTAGGATTTCTA
CCATGAGACCTCTTGCTACAGCATACAAAGCCTCTACTAGTGATTATCAGGTTATTTCTGACAGACAAAC
GCCAAAAAAAGATGAAAGTCTTGTATCCAAAGCAATGGAGTACATGTTTGGCTGGGGGGGTGCGTCAGGC
GGCAGCGGATCTGGACCGGTCGCCACCATGGTGAGCAAGGGCGAGGAGCTGTTCACCGGGGTGGTGCCCA
TCCTGGTCGAGCTGGACGGCGACGTAAACGGCCACAAGTTCAGCGTGTCCGGCGAGGGCGAGGGCGATGC
CACCTACGGCAAGCTGACCCTGAAGTTCATCTGCACCACCGGCAAGCTGCCCGTGCCCTGGCCCACCCTC
GTGACCACCTTGACCTACGGCGTGCAGTGCTTCGCCCGCTACCCCGACCACATGAAGCAGCACGACTTCT
TCAAGTCCGCCATGCCCGAAGGCTACGTCCAGGAGCGCACCATCTTCTTCAAGGACGACGGCAACTACAA
GACCCGCGCCGAGGTGAAGTTCGAGGGCGACACCCTGGTGAACCGCATCGAGCTGAAGGGCATCGACTTC
AAGGAGGACGGCAACATCCTGGGGCACAAGCTGGAGTACAACTACAACAGCCACAAGGTCTATATCACCG
CCGACAAGCAGAAGAACGGCATCAAGGTGAACTTCAAGACCCGCCACAACATCGAGGACGGCAGCGTGCA
GCTCGCCGACCACTACCAGCAGAACACCCCCATCGGCGACGGCCCCGTGCTGCTGCCCGACAACCACTAC
CTGAGCACCCAGTCCAAGCTGAGCAAAGACCCCAACGAGAAGCGCGATCACATGGTCCTGCTGGAGTTCG
TGACCGCCGCCGGGATCACTCTCGGCATGGACGAGCTGTACAAGTAAGCGGCCGCGACTCTAGATCATAA
TCAGCCATACCACATTGTAGAGTTTT
