>Addgene plasmid #54208 | mEmerald-Nup35-N-14 | addgene partial sequence | sequence record 89341 | EGFP-N 5'-CGTCGCCGTCCAGCTCGACCAG-3'
CTCCTCGCCCTTGCTCACCATGGTGGCGACCGGTCCAGATCCGCTGCCGCCTGACGCACCCCCCCAGCCA
AACATGTACTCCATTGCTTTGGATACAAGACTTTCATCTTTTTTTGGCGTTTGTCTGTCAGAAATAACCT
GATAATCACTAGTAGAGGCTTTGTATGCTGTAGCAAGAGGTCTCATGGTAGAAATCCTAGGAGTACTTCC
AGGTTGTGTTGGTGTACCTAGAGTTTTGATTGGTGGTGTAAAGGCTAAAGATGGAGATGATAAAGCACAT
CTGTCACTGCTTTCCATAACACTTTTGTCAATACATGGTTTTACACCAATCATGATGGATTCTCCAAAAA
TCCTCCCATCTTTGCTTAAGGCTTTCCGAGCCTGCAGTTTAGATTGATAACGAATATGCATCCAATTTCC
TGTATTAGACATCACATGTTTTAAGATATTCCCATACTGTGCAAATTGTAGTAATATGTAGGAAGCAGAT
GCTTGAGGAAACCCAAATACAGTCACCCAAGAGTCATCGAGGTGATCTTCTGAAGTCAAAGAATCTCCTT
GAGTATAAAAAGGATCCAACTGGGCAGGAGATAATGTCGTCTTTCGTGGCTGACCGATACTTGCTGGACT
AAACATACTTTGCCCTGTTCCAGGAGTAGATGTAACTCCAACAAGAGGACTCTGCATTACTGAAATGTTT
GGCTGTCTTCTTGAAGTTAAAGGTGTTGATCCAAGTCCTGGGCTAGAAATGTCATCATATATACTTCTAA
CTGGTGGAGCGCCACTTTTATCTTTATGAGCTGGTACAACTGGTTGTGGTGGTGACCCACCTGCAAGTAA
AGGTGATCTCATTTCCATTACTCCTACTGAAGGGCCACTAATTGATCGAGGTTGTGGAGTCACCGGAGCT
GGCA
