[The description below was written by a language model from this plasmid's Addgene catalogue record.]
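Description:
mEmerald-Nup35-N-14 is a mammalian expression plasmid built on the mEmerald-N1 backbone (about 4.75 kb without the insert) that encodes human NUP35, a nucleoporin also known as NUP53 or MP-44, fused to the green fluorescent protein mEmerald. The NUP35 coding sequence sits upstream of the fluorescent protein, so mEmerald is attached to the C terminus of the nucleoporin. The "N-14" in the name probably refers to the N1-type vector format and the length of the linker between the two proteins, but the record does not state this. Transcription of the fusion is driven by the CMV promoter, a strong constitutive promoter in most mammalian cell lines. The use of an SV40pA reverse sequencing primer suggests that an SV40 polyadenylation signal lies downstream of the open reading frame.

The plasmid is maintained at high copy number in E. coli under kanamycin selection. It also carries a neomycin resistance marker, which allows G418 selection of stably transfected mammalian cells. The origin of replication and the cloning method are not given, and no feature table was supplied, so the finer details of the layout cannot be confirmed.

The construct is a fluorescent localization marker for the nuclear pore. When expressed in cells, the NUP35-mEmerald fusion labels nuclear pore complexes, with excitation at 487 nm and emission at 509 nm, which are compatible with standard GFP/FITC filter sets. Typical applications include live- or fixed-cell imaging of the nuclear envelope and pore distribution, and use as a compartment reference in multicolour experiments.
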