Addgene plasmid #54208: mEmerald-Nup35-N-14
Purpose: Localization: Nuclear Pore, Excitation: 487, Emission: 509
Depositing lab: Michael Davidson. Depositing organization: Florida State University, Tallahassee.
Backbone
  Vector backbone: mEmerald-N1
  Backbone size w/o insert (bp): 4750
  Vector type: Mammalian Expression
  Selectable markers: Neomycin (select with G418)
Growth in bacteria
  Bacterial resistance: Kanamycin, 50 μg/mL
  Growth temperature: 37°C
  Growth strain: DH5alpha
  Copy number: High Copy
Gene/Insert
  Gene/Insert name: Nup35 (alt name: NM_138285.3)
  Species: H. sapiens (human)
  Entrez Gene: NUP35 (a.k.a. MP-44, MP44, NP44, NUP53)
  Promoter: CMV
  Tag / fusion protein: mEmerald (C terminal on backbone)
  Cloning method: Unknown
  Sequencing primers: 5′ CMV-F; 3′ SV40pA-R
Terms and licenses: Academic/Nonprofit Terms; Industry Terms
Depositor comments: . Excitation = 487; Emission = 509. Localization data: Nuclear Pore
How to cite: mEmerald-Nup35-N-14 was a gift from Michael Davidson (Addgene plasmid # 54208 ; http://n2t.net/addgene:54208 ; RRID:Addgene_54208)
